Addgene plasmid #116892: pTW051d
Purpose: low stringency SE-PACE AP
Depositing lab: David Liu. Depositing organization: Broad Institute. Publication: Continuous directed evolution of proteins with improved soluble expression. Wang T, Badran AH, Huang TP, Liu DR. Nat Chem Biol. 2018 Aug 20. pii: 10.1038/s41589-018-0121-5. doi: 10.1038/s41589-018-0121-5. PubMed 30127387.
Backbone
  Vector backbone: ColE1
  Total vector size (bp): 6540
Growth in bacteria
  Bacterial resistance: Spectinomycin and Streptomycin, 50 & 50 μg/mL
  Growth temperature: 37°C
  Growth strain: NEB turbo
  Copy number: High Copy
Gene/Insert 1
  Gene/Insert name: g3c
  Species: Synthetic
  Insert size (bp): 1362
Gene/Insert 2
  Gene/Insert name: T7 RNAP C-term R632S/Q649S
  Species: Synthetic
  Insert size (bp): 2118
Terms and licenses: Academic/Nonprofit Terms; Industry Terms: Not Available to Industry
How to cite: pTW051d was a gift from David Liu (Addgene plasmid # 116892 ; http://n2t.net/addgene:116892 ; RRID:Addgene_116892)
