[The description below was written by a language model from this plasmid's Addgene catalogue record and pLannotate feature annotations shown in this document.]
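Description:
pTW051d is a 6,540 bp bacterial accessory plasmid (AP) built for soluble expression phage-assisted continuous evolution (SE-PACE), where it is described as the low stringency version. It replicates in E. coli from a ColE1/pMB1-type origin. The annotation also picks up the adjacent bom region, a rop coding sequence and a short mbeC fragment, which are remnants of the ColE1/pBR322 lineage. The catalogue lists the plasmid as high copy even though rop is normally associated with reduced copy number. Selection relies on aadA, an aminoglycoside adenylyltransferase giving resistance to spectinomycin and streptomycin, which is driven here by the bla (AmpR) promoter.

The payload consists of two divergently oriented synthetic inserts. The first, "g3c", corresponds to the annotated M13 gene III coding sequence for the minor coat protein pIII, which phage need to produce infectious progeny. In PACE, this gene is removed from the selection phage and supplied by the host AP, so phage propagation depends on the activity under selection. The second insert is a C-terminal fragment of T7 RNA polymerase carrying R632S and Q649S substitutions, annotated as a partial RPOL_BPT7 match on the opposite strand. A polymerase fragment of this kind suggests a split-T7 RNAP design in which a complementing N-terminal piece supplied from elsewhere restores transcription, but the record does not describe that partner or the role of the mutations. An rrnB T1 terminator lies upstream of gene III, while rrnB T1/T2 terminators and a 5S rRNA segment sit on the polymerase's strand upstream of its coding sequence, likely insulating both cassettes from read-through. No promoter for either insert is annotated or stated, and the basis for the "low stringency" designation is not given.
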