Features (pLannotate 1.2.2; 12 found; start..end, strand, type, name):
      4..792     -  CDS            aadA: S3AD_ECOLX - Experimental evidence at protein level: Swiss-Prot protein existence level 1. Mediates bacterial resistance to the antibiotics streptomycin and spectinomycin. From Escherichia coli.
    793..864     -  promoter       AmpR promoter: bla
    893..1481    +  rep_origin     ori: high-copy-number ColE1/pMB1/pBR322/pUC origin of replication
   1667..1807    -  misc_feature   bom: basis of mobility region from pBR322
   1909..2100    -  CDS            rop: Rop protein, which maintains plasmids at low copy number; rop
   2141..2197    +  CDS            mbeC (fragment): MBEC_ECOLX - Experimental evidence at protein level: Swiss-Prot protein existence level 1. Required for efficient mobilization of ColE1 plasmid and is thus essential to promote the specific transfer of the plasmid during conjugation. Probably functions by inducing DNA bending, helping the MbeA relaxase to melt the DNA around the nic site and cleave the phosphodiester bond. Binds specifically double-stranded DNA (dsDNA) containing the ColE1 oriT but does not recognize the inverted repeat (IR). From Escherichia coli.
   2211..2255    +  terminator     rrnB T1 terminator: transcription terminator T1 from the E. coli rrnB gene
   2452..3696    +  CDS            M13 gene III (sequence partly withheld): pIII; III; minor coat protein
   3804..5915    -  CDS            RPOL_BPT7 (fragment): Experimental evidence at protein level: Swiss-Prot protein existence level 1. Highly processive DNA-dependent RNA polymerase that catalyzes the transcription of class II and class III viral genes. Recognizes a specific promoter sequence and enters first into an 'abortive phase' where very short transcripts are synthesized and released before proceeding to the processive transcription of long RNA chains. Unwinds the double-stranded DNA to expose the coding strand for templating. Participates in the initiation of viral DNA replication presumably by making primers accessible to the DNA polymerase
   6120..6147    -  terminator     rrnB T2 terminator: transcription terminator T2 from the E. coli rrnB gene
   6239..6325    -  terminator     rrnB T1 terminator: Escherichia coli rrnB; transcription terminator T1 from the E. coli rrnB gene
   6327..6442    -  ncRNA          5S rRNA: Accession: RF00001 - 5S ribosomal RNA
>Addgene plasmid #116892 | pTW051d | addgene full sequence | sequence record 229863 | Addgene NGS Result
TTATTTGCCGACTACCTTGGTGATCTCGCCTTTCACGTAGTGGACAAATTCTTCCAACTGATCTGCGCGC
GAGGCCAAGCGATCTTCTTCTTGTCCAAGATAAGCCTGTCTAGCTTCAAGTATGACGGGCTGATACTGGG
CCGGCAGGCGCTCCATTGCCCAGTCGGCAGCGACATCCTTCGGCGCGATTTTGCCGGTTACTGCGCTGTA
CCAAATGCGGGACAACGTAAGCACTACATTTCGCTCATCTCCAGCCCAGTCGGGCGGCGAGTTCCATAGC
GTTAAGGTTTCATTTAGCGCCTCAAATAGATCCTGTTCAGGAACCGGATCAAAGAGTTCCTCCGCCGCTG
GACCTACCAAGGCAACGCTATGTTCTCTTGCTTTTGTCAGCAAGATAGCCAGATCAATGTCGATCGTGGC
TGGCTCGAAGATACCTGCAAGAATGTCATTGCGCTGCCATTCTCCAAATTGCAGTTCGCGCTTAGCTGGA
TAACGCCACGGAATGATGTCGTCGTGCACAACAATGGTGACTTCTACAGCGCGGAGAATCTCGCTCTCTC
CAGGGGAAGCCGAAGTTTCCAAAAGGTCGTTGATCAAAGCTCGCCGCGTTGTTTCATCAAGCCTTACGGT
CACCGTAACCAGCAAATCAATATCACTGTGTGGCTTCAGGCCGCCATCCACTGCGGAGCCGTACAAATGT
ACGGCCAGCAACGTCGGTTCGAGATGGCGCTCGATGACGCCAACTACCTCTGATAGTTGAGTCGATACTT
CGGCGATCACCGCTTCCCTCATACTCTTCCTTTTTCAATATTATTGAAGCATTTATCAGGGTTATTGTCT
CATGAGCGGATACATATTTGAATGTATTTAGAAAAATAGGCCAAATAGGCCGTTGAGATCCTTTTTTTCT
GCGCGTAATCTGCTGCTTGCAAACAAAAAAACCACCGCTACCAGCGGTGGTTTGTTTGCCGGATCAAGAG
CTACCACCTCTTTTTCCGAAGGTAACTGGCTTCAGCAGAGCGCAGATACCAAATACTGTCCTTCTAGTGT
AGCCGTAGTTAGGCCACCACTTCAAGAACTCTGTAGCACCGCCTACATACCTCGCTCTGCTAATCCTGTT
ACCAGTGGCTGCTGCCAGTGGCGATAAGTCGTGTCTTACCGGGTTGGACTCAAGACGATAGTTACCGGAT
AAGGCGCAGCGGTCGGGCTGAACGGGGGGTTCGTGCACACAGCCCAGCTTGGAGCGAACGACCTACACCG
AACTGAGATACCTACAGCGTGAGCTATGAGAAAGCGCCACGCTTCCCGAAGGGAGAAAGGCGGACAGGTA
TCCGGTAAGCGGCAGGGTCGGAACAGGAGAGCGCACGAGGGAGCTTCCAGGGGGAAACGCCTGGTATCTT
TATAGTCCTGTCGGGTTTCGCCACCTCTGACTTGAGCGTCGATTTTTGTGATGCTCGTCAGGGGGGCGGA
GCCTATGGAAAAACGCCAGCAACGCGGCCTTTTTACGGTTCCTGGCCTTTTGCTGGCCTTTTGCTCACAT
GTTCTTTCCTGCGTTATCCCCTGATTCTGTGGATAACCGTATTACAGCCTTTGAGTGAGCTGATACCGCT
CGCCGCAGCCGAACGACCGAGCGCAGCGAGTCAGTGAGCGAGGAAGCGGAAGAGCGCCTGATGCGGTATT
TTCTCCTTACGCATCTGTGCGGTATTTCACACCGCATATGGTGCACTCTCAGTACAATCTGCTCTGATGC
CGCATAGTTAAGCCAGTATACACTCCGCTATCGCTACGTGACTGGGTCATGGCTGCGCCCCGACACCCGC
CAACACCCGCTGACGCGCCCTGACGGGCTTGTCTTCTCCCGGCATCCGCTTACAGACAAGCTGTGACCGT
CTCCGGGAGCTGCATGTGTCAGAGGTTTTCACCGTCATCACCGAAACGCGCGAGGCAGCTGCGGTAAAGC
TCATCAGCGTGGTCGTGAAGCGATTCACAGATGTCTGCCTGTTCATCCGCGTCCAGCTCGTTGAGTTTCT
CCAGAAGCGTTAATGTCTGGCTTCTGATAAAGCGGGCCATGTTAAGGGCGGTTTTTTCCTGTTTGGTCAC
TGATGCCTCCGTGTAAGGGGGATTTCTGTTCATGGGGGTAATGATACCGATGAAACGAGAGAGGATGCTC
ACGATACGGGTTACTGATGATGAACAAGAGGACATCCGGTCAAATAAAACGAAAGGCTCAGTCGAAAGAC
TGGGCCTTTCGTTTTGCTGAGGAGACTTAGGGACCCTACTAATACGTCTCACTATAGGGAGAAAGACCTG
CAGGTGCAGTAAAAAAGGAAAAAAATGATCAAAATTGCCACGCGTAAATATTTAGGCAAACAGAATGTTT
ATGATATCGGTGTCGAGCGCGATCATAATTTCGCGCTGAAAAACGGCTTTATCGCCAGCAATTGTTTTAA
T
[56 nt withheld, positions 2452-2507]
C
[98 nt withheld, positions 2509-2606]
A
[305 nt withheld, positions 2608-2912]
G
[176 nt withheld, positions 2914-3089]
CCAATCGTCTGACCTGCCTCAACCTCCTGTC
[82 nt withheld, positions 3121-3202]
GCTCTGAGGGA
[161 nt withheld, positions 3214-3374]
T
[41 nt withheld, positions 3376-3416]
T
[62 nt withheld, positions 3418-3479]
A
[35 nt withheld, positions 3481-3515]
CCTCCCTCAATCGGTTGAATGTCGCCCTTTTGTCTTTGGCGCTGGTAAACCTTACGAGTTCAGTATCGAC
TGCGATAAGATCAACCTGTTCCGC
[50 nt withheld, positions 3610-3659]
T
[36 nt withheld, positions 3661-3696]
ACGGAGCCAATGTACGCAAAAAACCCCGCTTCAGCGGGGTTTTTTCGCCAAAAAAAACCCCGCCCTGTCA
GGGGCGGGGTTTTTTTTTAGGGCCCTACTGACTGTTACGCGAACGCGAAGTCCGACTCTAAGATGTCACG
GAGGTTCAAGTTACCTTTAGCCGGAAGTGCTGGCATTTTGTCCAATTGAGACTCGTGCAACTGGTCAGCG
AACTGGTCGTAGAAATCAGCCAGTACATCACAAGACTCATATGTGTCAACCATAGTTTCGCGCACTGCTT
TGAACAGGTTCGCAGCGTCAGCCGGAATGGTACCGAAGGAGTCGTGAATCAGTGCAAAAGATTCGATTCC
GTACTTCTCGTGTGCCCACACTACAGTCTTACGAAGGTGGCTACCGTCTTGGCTGTGTACAAAGTTAGGA
GCGATACCAGACTCCTGTTTGTGTGCATCAATCTCGCTATCTTTGTTGGTGTTAATGGTAGGCTGTAAGC
GGAACTGACCGAGGAACATCAGGTTCAAGCGCGTCTGAATAGGCTTCTTGTATTCCTGCCACACAGGGAA
ACCATCAGGAGTTACCCAATGCACAGCGCAACGCTTGCGAAGAATCTCTCCAGTCTTCTTATCTTTGACC
TCAGCAGCCAGCAGCTTAGCAGCAGACTTAAGCCAGTTCATTGCTTCAACCGCAGCTACCACCGTCACGC
TCACAGATTCCCAAATCAGCTTAGCCATGTATCCAGCAGCCTGATTCGGCTGAGTGAACATCAGACCCTT
GCCGGAATCAATAGCTGGCTGAATGGTATCTTCCAGCACACTTTGACGGAAGCCGAACTCTTTGGACCCG
TAAGCCAGCGTCATGACTGAACTCTTAGTCACACTGCGAGTAACACCGTAAGCCAGCCATTGACCAGCCA
GTGCCTTAGTGCCCAGCTTGACTTTCTCAGAGATTTCACCAGTGTTCTCATCGGTCACGGTAACTACTTC
GTTATCGGTCCCATTGATTGCGTCTGCTTGTAGAATCTCGTTGACTTTCTTAGCAACAATCCCGTAGATG
TCCTGAACGGTTTCACTAGGAAGCAAGTTAACCGCGCGACCACCTACCTCATCTCGGAGCATCGCGGAGA
AGTGCTGGATGCCAGAGCAAGACCCGTCAAACGCCAGCGGAAGGGAGCAGTTATAGCTCAGGCCGTGGTG
CTGTACCCCAGCGTACTCAAAGCAGAACGCAAGGAAGCAGAACGGAGAATCTTGCTCAGCCCACCAAGTG
TTCTCCAGTGGAGACTTAGCGCAAGCCATGATGTTCTCGTGGTTTTCCTCAATGAACTTGATGCGCTCAG
GGAACGGAACCTTATCGACACCCGCACAGTTTGCACCGTGGATTTTCAGCCAGTAGTAACCTTCCTTACC
GATTGGTTTACCTTTCGCCAGCGTAAGCAGTCCTTTGGTCATATCGTTACCTTGCGGGTTGAACATTGAC
ACAGCGTAAACACGACCGCGCCAGTCCATGTTGTAAGGGAACCAGATGGCCTTATGGTTAGCAAACTTAT
TGGCTTGCTCAAGCATGAACTCAAGGCTGATACGGCGAGACTTGCGAGCCTTGTCCTTGCGGTACACAGC
AGCGGCAGCACGTTTCCACGCGGTGAGAGCCTCAGGATTCATGTCGATGTCTTCCGGTTTCATCGGGAGT
TCTTCACGCTCAATCGCAGGGATGTCCTCGACCGGACAATGCTTCCACTTGGTGATTACGTTGGCGACCG
CTAGGACTTTCTTGTTGATTTTCCATGCGGTGTTTTGCGCAATGTTAATCGCTTTGTACACCTCAGGCAT
GTAAACGTCTTCGTAGCGCATCAGTGCTTTCTTACTGTGAGTACGCACCAGCGCCAGAGGACGACGACCG
TTAGCCCAATAGCCACCACCAGTAATGCCAGTCCACGGCTTAGGAGGAACTACGCAAGGTTGGAACATCG
GAGAGATGCCAGCCAGCGCACCTGCACGGGTTGCGATAGCCTCAGCGTATTCAGGTGCGAGTTCGATAGT
CTCAGAGTCTTGACCTACTACGCCAGCATTTTGGCGGTGTAAGCTAACCATTCCGGTTGACTCAATGAGC
ATCTCGATGCAGCGTACTCCTACATGAATAGAGTCTTCCTTATGCCACGAAGACCACGCCTCGCCACCGA
GTAGACCCTTAGAGAGCATGTCAGCCTCGACAACTTGCATAAATGCTTTCATTTTTTTTTCCTCCTTACT
CTAGTAAAAGTTAAACAAAATTATTTGTAGAGGGAAACCGTTGTGGTCTCCCTGAATATAGATACCGAGC
CTTATGCATGCCCGTAAAGTTATCCAGCAACCACTCATAGACCTAGGGCAGCAGATAGGGACGACGTGGT
GTTAGCTGTGCTCTAGAATCCTCAGCGAGTTTGTAGAAACGCAAAAAGGCCATCCGTCAGGATGGCCTTC
TGCTTAATTTGATGCCTGGCAGTTTATGGCGGGCGTCCTGCCCGCCACCCTCCGGGCCGTTGCTTCGCAA
CGTTCAAATCCGCTCCCGGCGGATTTGTCCTACTCAGGAGAGCGTTCACCGACAAACAACAGATAAAACG
AAAGGCCCAGTCTTTCGACTGAGCCTTTCGTTTTATTTGATGCCTGGCAGTTCCCTACTCTCGCATGGGG
AGACCCCACACTACCATCGGCGCTACGGCGTTTCACTTCTGAGTTCGGCATGGGGTCAGGTGGGACCACC
GCGCTACTGCCGCCAGGCAAATTCTGTTTTATCAGACCGCTTCTGCGTTCTGATTTAATCTGTATCAGGC
TGAAAATCTTCTCTCATCCGCCAAAACAGCCATGCCCATGGCGT
